Addgene plasmid #1202: pTEF-Sup35C
Depositing lab: Susan Lindquist. Depositing organization: Whitehead Institute for Biomedical Research. Publication: Epigenetic regulation of translation reveals hidden genetic variation to produce complex traits. True HL, Berlin I, Lindquist SL. Nature 2004 Sep 9;431(7005):184-7. Epub 2004 Aug 15. 10.1038/nature02885 PubMed 15311209.
Backbone
  Vector backbone: pRS306
  Backbone manufacturer: Hieter
  Backbone size w/o insert (bp): 4381
  Vector type: Yeast Expression
  Selectable markers: URA3
Growth in bacteria
  Bacterial resistance: Ampicillin, 100 μg/mL
  Growth temperature: 37°C
  Growth strain: DH5alpha
  Copy number: High Copy
Gene/Insert
  Gene/Insert name: Sup35 C-terminus (alt name: Sup35)
  Species: S. cerevisiae (budding yeast)
  Insert size (bp): 1300
  Mutation: Sup35 C-terminus ~254aa-end
  GenBank ID: NC_001136
  Entrez Gene: SUP35 (a.k.a. YDR172W, GST1, PNM2, SAL3, SUF12, SUP2, SUP36)
  Promoter: TEF
  Cloning method: Restriction Enzyme; 5′ cloning site EcoRI (not destroyed); 3′ cloning site BamHI (not destroyed)
  Sequencing primers: 5′ n/a
Terms and licenses: Academic/Nonprofit Terms; Industry Terms: Not Available to Industry
Depositor comments: yeast integration plasmid with insert under TEF promoter
How to cite: pTEF-Sup35C was a gift from Susan Lindquist (Addgene plasmid # 1202 ; http://n2t.net/addgene:1202 ; RRID:Addgene_1202)
