[The description below was written by a language model from this plasmid's Addgene catalogue record and pLannotate feature annotations shown in this document.]
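Description:
pTEF-Sup35C is a yeast integrating expression plasmid built on the pRS306 backbone. This shuttle vector carries no yeast replication origin or centromere, so it can only be stably maintained in Saccharomyces cerevisiae after recombination into the genome. In E. coli it replicates from a high-copy ColE1/pUC-type origin and is selected with ampicillin through the β-lactamase gene. An f1 origin is also present and allows single-stranded DNA production. In yeast, transformants are selected by uracil prototrophy using the URA3 gene with its own promoter. URA3 can also be counterselected with 5-fluoroorotic acid. The sequenced record is about 6.1 kb. It retains pBluescript-derived remnants around the cloning site, including lac promoter/operator elements, a lacZα fragment and flanking T3 and T7 promoters.

The payload is a roughly 1.3 kb fragment of the S. cerevisiae SUP35 gene, cloned between EcoRI and BamHI sites downstream of the constitutive TEF1 promoter. It encodes the C-terminal portion of the protein, from about residue 254 to the end. Sup35 is the translation termination factor eRF3. It binds guanine nucleotides and stimulates eRF1. The C-terminal region supplies this termination function and lacks the N-terminal and middle regions, which are the parts generally associated with Sup35's conversion to the [PSI+] prion state. No yeast terminator is annotated downstream of the insert. A short fragment matching HSP42 lies just upstream of the TEF1 promoter, and the record does not explain it.

The associated work concerns epigenetic regulation of translation and hidden genetic variation. In that context the construct provides stable, integrated expression of a Sup35 form that lacks the prion-associated regions, although the record does not describe the specific experimental use.
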