Features (pLannotate 1.2.2; 21 found; start..end, strand, type, name):
    638..730     +  CDS            lacI (fragment): lac repressor; lacI; The lac repressor binds to the lac operator to inhibit transcription in E. coli. This inhibition can be relieved by adding lactose or isopropyl-β-D-thiogalactopyranoside (IPTG).
    743..764     +  protein_bind   CAP binding site: CAP binding activates transcription in the presence of cAMP. E. coli catabolite activator protein
    779..809     +  promoter       lac promoter: promoter for the E. coli lac operon
    817..833     +  protein_bind   lac operator: The lac repressor binds to the lac operator to inhibit transcription in E. coli. This inhibition can be relieved by adding lactose or isopropyl-β-D-thiogalactopyranoside (IPTG). lac repressor encoded by lacI
    878..896     +  promoter       T3 promoter: promoter for bacteriophage T3 RNA polymerase
    908..963     -  misc_feature   MCS (fragment): pBluescript multiple cloning site
    954..1034    +  CDS            HSP42 (fragment): HSP42_YEAST - Experimental evidence at protein level: Swiss-Prot protein existence level 1. From Saccharomyces cerevisiae (strain ATCC 204508 / S288c) (Baker's yeast).
   1037..1435    +  promoter       TEF1 promoter: S. cerevisiae TEF1; promoter for EF-1α
   1439..1456    +  misc_feature   MCS (fragment): pBluescript multiple cloning site
   1457..2752    +  CDS            SUP35 (fragment): ERF3_YEAST - Also known as GST1, PNM2, SAL3, SUF12, SUP2. Experimental evidence at protein level: Swiss-Prot protein existence level 1. Involved in translation termination. Stimulates the activity of ERF1. Binds guanine nucleotides. Recruited by polyadenylate-binding protein PAB1 to poly(A)-tails of mRNAs. Interaction with PAB1 is also required for regulation of normal mRNA decay through translation termination-coupled poly(A) shortening. From Saccharomyces cerevisiae (strain ATCC 204508 / S288c) (Baker's yeast).
   2770..2788    -  promoter       T7 promoter: promoter for bacteriophage T7 RNA polymerase
   2791..2948    +  CDS            lacZα (fragment): LacZα fragment of β-galactosidase; lacZ fragment
   2952..3380    +  rep_origin     f1 ori (sequence partly withheld): f1 bacteriophage origin of replication; arrow indicates direction of (+) strand synthesis
   3408..3459    -  misc_feature   bom (fragment): basis of mobility region from pBR322
   3538..4341    -  CDS            URA3: orotidine-5'-phosphate decarboxylase, required for uracil biosynthesis; S. cerevisiae URA3; yeast auxotrophic marker, counterselectable with 5-fluoroorotic acid (5-FOA)
   4342..4557    -  promoter       URA3 promoter: S. cerevisiae URA3
   4565..4614    -  misc_feature   bom (fragment): basis of mobility region from pBR322
   4716..4751    -  CDS            rop (fragment): Rop protein, which maintains plasmids at low copy number; rop
   4846..4950    +  promoter       AmpR promoter: bla
   4951..5811    +  CDS            AmpR: β-lactamase; bla; confers resistance to ampicillin, carbenicillin, and related antibiotics
   5982..455     +  rep_origin     ori (across the origin): high-copy-number ColE1/pMB1/pBR322/pUC origin of replication
>Addgene plasmid #1202 | pTEF-Sup35C | addgene full sequence | sequence record 172870 | Addgene NGS Result
TACCAAATACTGTTCTTCTAGTGTAGCCGTAGTTAGGCCACCACTTCAAGAACTCTGTAGCACCGCCTAC
ATACCTCGCTCTGCTAATCCTGTTACCAGTGGCTGCTGCCAGTGGCGATAAGTCGTGTCTTACCGGGTTG
GACTCAAGACGATAGTTACCGGATAAGGCGCAGCGGTCGGGCTGAACGGGGGGTTCGTGCACACAGCCCA
GCTTGGAGCGAACGACCTACACCGAACTGAGATACCTACAGCGTGAGCTATGAGAAAGCGCCACGCTTCC
CGAAGGGAGAAAGGCGGACAGGTATCCGGTAAGCGGCAGGGTCGGAACAGGAGAGCGCACGAGGGAGCTT
CCAGGGGGAAACGCCTGGTATCTTTATAGTCCTGTCGGGTTTCGCCACCTCTGACTTGAGCGTCGATTTT
TGTGATGCTCGTCAGGGGGGCGGAGCCTATGGAAAAACGCCAGCAACGCGGCCTTTTTACGGTTCCTGGC
CTTTTGCTGGCCTTTTGCTCACATGTTCTTTCCTGCGTTATCCCCTGATTCTGTGGATAACCGTATTACC
GCCTTTGAGTGAGCTGATACCGCTCGCCGCAGCCGAACGACCGAGCGCAGCGAGTCAGTGAGCGAGGAAG
CGGAAGAGCGCCCAATACGCAAACCGCCTCTCCCCGCGCGTTGGCCGATTCATTAATGCAGCTGGCACGA
CAGGTTTCCCGACTGGAAAGCGGGCAGTGAGCGCAACGCAATTAATGTGAGTTAGCTCACTCATTAGGCA
CCCCAGGCTTTACACTTTATGCTTCCGGCTCGTATGTTGTGTGGAATTGTGAGCGGATAACAATTTCACA
CAGGAAACAGCTATGACCATGATTACGCCAAGCTCGAAATTAACCCTCACTAAAGGGAACAAAAGCTGGT
ACCGGGCCCCCCCTCGAGGTCGACGGTATCGATAAGCTTGATATCGAATTCCTCGAGAAGATATCCATCA
TATTACCATTGTAATACTGCCAGGAATAATAGGACCAACCAACAGGCAAACAGTTTCATAGCTTCAAAAT
GTTTCTACTCCTTTTTTACTCTTCCAGATTTTCTCGGACTCCGCGCATCGCCGTACCACTTCAAAACACC
CAAGCACAGCATACTAAATTTCCCCTCTTTCTTCCTCTAGGGTGTCGTTAATTACCCGTACTAAAGGTTT
GGAAAAGAAAAAAGAGACCGCCTCGTTTCTTTTTCTTCGTCGAAAAAGGCAATAAAAATTTTTATCACGT
TTCTTTTTCTTGAAAATTTTTTTTTTGATTTTTTTCTCTTTCGATGACCTCCCATTGATATTTAAGTTAA
TAAACGGTCTTCAATTTCTCAAGTTTCAGTTTCATTTTTCTTGTTCTATTACAACTTTTTTTACTTCTTG
CTCATTAGAAAGAAAGCATAGCAATCTAATCTAAGTTTTCTAGAACTAGTGGATCCATGTTTGGTGGTAA
AGATCACGTTTCTTTAATTTTCATGGGTCATGTTGATGCCGGTAAATCTACTATGGGTGGTAATCTACTA
TACTTGACTGGCTCTGTGGATAAGAGAACTATTGAGAAATATGAAAGAGAAGCCAAGGATGCAGGCAGAC
AAGGTTGGTACTTGTCATGGGTCATGGATACCAACAAAGAAGAAAGAAATGATGGTAAGACTATCGAAGT
TGGTAAGGCCTACTTTGAAACTGAAAAAAGGCGTTATACCATATTGGATGCTCCTGGTCATAAAATGTAC
GTTTCCGAGATGATCGGTGGTGCTTCTCAAGCTGATGTTGGTGTTTTGGTCATTTCCGCCAGAAAGGGTG
AGTACGAAACCGGTTTTGAGAGAGGTGGTCAAACTCGTGAACACGCCCTATTGGCCAAGACCCAAGGTGT
TAATAAGATGGTTGTCGTCGTAAATAAGATGGATGACCCAACCGTTAACTGGTCTAAGGAACGTTACGAC
CAATGTGTGAGTAATGTCAGCAATTTCTTGAGAGCAATTGGTTACAACATTAAGACAGACGTTGTATTTA
TGCCAGTATCCGGCTACAGTGGTGCAAATTTGAAAGATCACGTAGATCCAAAAGAATGCCCATGGTACAC
CGGCCCAACTCTGTTAGAATATCTGGATACAATGAACCACGTCGACCGTCACATCAATGCTCCATTCATG
TTGCCTATTGCCGCTAAGATGAAGGATCTAGGTACCATCGTTGAAGGTAAAATTGAATCCGGTCATATCA
AAAAGGGTCAATCCACCCTACTGATGCCTAACAAAACCGCTGTGGAAATTCAAAATATTTACAACGAAAC
TGAAAATGAAGTTGATATGGCTATGTGTGGTGAGCAAGTTAAACTAAGAATCAAAGGTGTTGAAGAAGAA
GACATTTCACCAGGTTTTGTACTAACATCGCCAAAGAACCCTATCAAGAGTGTTACCAAGTTTGTAGCTC
AAATTGCTATTGTAGAATTAAAATCTATCATAGCAGCCGGTTTTTCATGTGTTATGCATGTTCATACAGC
AATTGAAGAGGTACATATTGTTAAGTTATTGCACAAATTAGAAAAGGGTACCAACCGTAAGTCAAAGAAA
CCACCTGCTTTTGCTAAGAAGGGTATGAAGGTCATCGCTGTTTTAGAAACTGAAGCTCCAGTTTGTGTGG
AAACTTACCAAGATTACCCTCAATTAGGTAGATTCACTTTGAGAGATCAAGGTACCACAATAGCAATTGG
TAAAATTGTTAAAATTGCCGAGTAAGAGCTCCAATTCGCCCTATAGTGAGTCGTATTACAATTCACTGGC
CGTCGTTTTACAACGTCGTGACTGGGAAAACCCTGGCGTTACCCAACTTAATCGCCTTGCAGCACATCCC
CCTTTCGCCAGCTGGCGTAATAGCGAAGAGGCCCGCACCGATCGCCCTTCCCAACAGTTGCGCAGCCTGA
ATGGCGAATGG
[124 nt withheld, positions 2952-3075]
C
[91 nt withheld, positions 3077-3167]
A
[49 nt withheld, positions 3169-3217]
CCTTTGACGTTGGAGTCCACGTTCTTT
[37 nt withheld, positions 3245-3281]
ACCCTATCTCGGTCTATTCTTTTGATTTATAAGGGATTTTGCCGATTTCGGCCTATTGGTTAAAAAATGA
GCTGATTTAACAAAAATTTAACGCGAATTTTAACAAAATATTAACGCTTACAATTTCCTGATGCGGTATT
TTCTCCTTACGCATCTGTGCGGTATTTCACACCGCATAGGGTAATAACTGATATAATTAAATTGAAGCTC
TAATTTGTGAGTTTAGTATACATGCATTTACTTATAATACAGTTTTTTAGTTTTGCTGGCCGCATCTTCT
CAAATATGCTTCCCAGCCTGCTTTTCTGTAACGTTCACCCTCTACCTTAGCATCCCTTCCCTTTGCAAAT
AGTCCTCTTCCAACAATAATAATGTCAGATCCTGTAGAGACCACATCATCCACGGTTCTATACTGTTGAC
CCAATGCGTCTCCCTTGTCATCTAAACCCACACCGGGTGTCATAATCAACCAATCGTAACCTTCATCTCT
TCCACCCATGTCTCTTTGAGCAATAAAGCCGATAACAAAATCTTTGTCGCTCTTCGCAATGTCAACAGTA
CCCTTAGTATATTCTCCAGTAGATAGGGAGCCCTTGCATGACAATTCTGCTAACATCAAAAGGCCTCTAG
GTTCCTTTGTTACTTCTTCTGCCGCCTGCTTCAAACCGCTAACAATACCTGGGCCCACCACACCGTGTGC
ATTCGTAATGTCTGCCCATTCTGCTATTCTGTATACACCCGCAGAGTACTGCAATTTGACTGTATTACCA
ATGTCAGCAAATTTTCTGTCTTCGAAGAGTAAAAAATTGTACTTGGCGGATAATGCCTTTAGCGGCTTAA
CTGTGCCCTCCATGGAAAAATCAGTCAAGATATCCACATGTGTTTTTAGTAAACAAATTTTGGGACCTAA
TGCTTCAACTAACTCCAGTAATTCCTTGGTGGTACGAACATCCAATGAAGCACACAAGTTTGTTTGCTTT
TCGTGCATGATATTAAATAGCTTGGCAGCAACAGGACTAGGATGAGTAGCAGCACGTTCCTTATATGTAG
CTTTCGACATGATTTATCTTCGTTTCCTGCAGGTTTTTGTTCTGTGCAGTTGGGTTAAGAATACTGGGCA
ATTTCATGTTTCTTCAACACTACATATGCGTATATATACCAATCTAAGTCTGTGCTCCTTCCTTCGTTCT
TCCTTCTGTTCGGAGATTACCGAATCAAAAAAATTTCAAGGAAACCGAAATCAAAAAAAAGAATAAAAAA
AAAATGATGAATTGAAAAGGTGGTATGGTGCACTCTCAGTACAATCTGCTCTGATGCCGCATAGTTAAGC
CAGCCCCGACACCCGCCAACACCCGCTGACGCGCCCTGACGGGCTTGTCTGCTCCCGGCATCCGCTTACA
GACAAGCTGTGACCGTCTCCGGGAGCTGCATGTGTCAGAGGTTTTCACCGTCATCACCGAAACGCGCGAG
ACGAAAGGGCCTCGTGATACGCCTATTTTTATAGGTTAATGTCATGATAATAATGGTTTCTTAGACGTCA
GGTGGCACTTTTCGGGGAAATGTGCGCGGAACCCCTATTTGTTTATTTTTCTAAATACATTCAAATATGT
ATCCGCTCATGAGACAATAACCCTGATAAATGCTTCAATAATATTGAAAAAGGAAGAGTATGAGTATTCA
ACATTTCCGTGTCGCCCTTATTCCCTTTTTTGCGGCATTTTGCCTTCCTGTTTTTGCTCACCCAGAAACG
CTGGTGAAAGTAAAAGATGCTGAAGATCAGTTGGGTGCACGAGTGGGTTACATCGAACTGGATCTCAACA
GCGGTAAGATCCTTGAGAGTTTTCGCCCCGAAGAACGTTTTCCAATGATGAGCACTTTTAAAGTTCTGCT
ATGTGGCGCGGTATTATCCCGTATTGACGCCGGGCAAGAGCAACTCGGTCGCCGCATACACTATTCTCAG
AATGACTTGGTTGAGTACTCACCAGTCACAGAAAAGCATCTTACGGATGGCATGACAGTAAGAGAATTAT
GCAGTGCTGCCATAACCATGAGTGATAACACTGCGGCCAACTTACTTCTGACAACGATCGGAGGACCGAA
GGAGCTAACCGCTTTTTTGCACAACATGGGGGATCATGTAACTCGCCTTGATCGTTGGGAACCGGAGCTG
AATGAAGCCATACCAAACGACGAGCGTGACACCACGATGCCTGTAGCAATGGCAACAACGTTGCGCAAAC
TATTAACTGGCGAACTACTTACTCTAGCTTCCCGGCAACAATTAATAGACTGGATGGAGGCGGATAAAGT
TGCAGGACCACTTCTGCGCTCGGCCCTTCCGGCTGGCTGGTTTATTGCTGATAAATCTGGAGCCGGTGAG
CGTGGGTCTCGCGGTATCATTGCAGCACTGGGGCCAGATGGTAAGCCCTCCCGTATCGTAGTTATCTACA
CGACGGGGAGTCAGGCAACTATGGATGAACGAAATAGACAGATCGCTGAGATAGGTGCCTCACTGATTAA
GCATTGGTAACTGTCAGACCAAGTTTACTCATATATACTTTAGATTGATTTAAAACTTCATTTTTAATTT
AAAAGGATCTAGGTGAAGATCCTTTTTGATAATCTCATGACCAAAATCCCTTAACGTGAGTTTTCGTTCC
ACTGAGCGTCAGACCCCGTAGAAAAGATCAAAGGATCTTCTTGAGATCCTTTTTTTCTGCGCGTAATCTG
CTGCTTGCAAACAAAAAAACCACCGCTACCAGCGGTGGTTTGTTTGCCGGATCAAGAGCTACCAACTCTT
TTTCCGAAGGTAACTGGCTTCAGCAGAGCGCAGA
